>Addgene plasmid #90412 | MCS+ | addgene full sequence | sequence record 178958 | Addgene NGS Result
TAGTTATTAATAGTAATCAATTACGGGGTCATTAGTTCATAGCCCATATATGGAGTTCCGCGTTACATAA
CTTACGGTAAATGGCCCGCCTGGCTGACCGCCCAACGACCCCCGCCCATTGACGTCAATAATGACGTATG
TTCCCATAGTAACGCCAATAGGGACTTTCCATTGACGTCAATGGGTGGAGTATTTACGGTAAACTGCCCA
CTTGGCAGTACATCAAGTGTATCATATGCCAAGTACGCCCCCTATTGACGTCAATGACGGTAAATGGCCC
GCCTGGCATTATGCCCAGTACATGACCTTATGGGACTTTCCTACTTGGCAGTACATCTACGTATTAGTCA
TCGCTATTACCATGGTGATGCGGTTTTGGCAGTACATCAATGGGCGTGGATAGCGGTTTGACTCACGGGG
ATTTCCAAGTCTCCACCCCATTGACGTCAATGGGAGTTTGTTTTGGCACCAAAATCAACGGGACTTTCCA
AAATGTCGTAACAACTCCGCCCCATTGACGCAAATGGGCGGTAGGCGTGTACGGTGGGAGGTCTATATAA
GCAGAGCTGGTTTAGTGAACCGTCAGATCCGCTAGCGCTACCGGACTCAGATCTCGAGCTCAAGCTTCGA
ATTCATGGGCTGTGTCTGCAGCTCAAACCCTGAAGGAGGAGGAGGGGATCCTATGGTGAGCAAGGGCGAG
GAGCTGTTCACCGGGGTGGTGCCCATCCTGGTCGAGCTGGACGGCGACGTAAACGGCCACAAGTTCAGCG
TGTCCGGCGAGGGCGAGGGCGATGCCACCTACGGCAAGCTGACCCTGAAGCTGATCTGCACCACCGGCAA
GCTGCCCGTGCCCTGGCCCACCCTCGTGACCACCCTGGGCTACGGCCTGCAGTGCTTCGCCCGCTACCCC
GACCACATGAAGCAGCACGACTTCTTCAAGTCCGCCATGCCCGAAGGCTACGTCCAGGAGCGCACCATCT
TCTTCAAGGACGACGGCAACTACAAGACCCGCGCCGAGGTGAAGTTCGAGGGCGACACCCTGGTGAACCG
CATCGAGCTGAAGGGCATCGACTTCAAGGAGGACGGCAACATCCTGGGGCACAAGCTGGAGTACAACTAC
AACAGCCACAACGTCTATATCACCGCCGACAAGCAGAAGAACGGCATCAAGGCCAACTTCAAGATCCGCC
ACAACATCGAGGACGGCGGCGTGCAGCTCGCCGACCACTACCAGCAGAACACCCCCATCGGCGACGGCCC
CGTGCTGCTGCCCGACAACCACTACCTGAGCTACCAGTCCAAACTGAGCAAAGACCCCAACGAGAAGCGC
GATCACATGGTCCTGCTGGAGTTCGTGACCGCCGCCTCCGGAGATAACATGGCCATCATCAAGGAGTTCA
TGCGCTTCAAGGTGCACATGGAGGGCTCCGTGAACGGCCACGAGTTCGAGATCGAGGGCGAGGGCGAGGG
CCGCCCCTACGAGGGCACCCAGACCGCCAAGCTGAAGGTGACCAAGGGTGGCCCCCTGCCCTTCGCCTGG
GACATCCTGTCCCCTCAGTTCATGTACGGCTCCAAGGCCTACGTGAAGCACCCCGCCGACATCCCCGACT
ACTTGAAGCTGTCCTTCCCCGAGGGCTTCAAGTGGGAGCGCGTGATGAACTTCGAGGACGGCGGCGTGGT
GACCGTGACCCAGGACTCCTCCCTGCAGGACGGCGAGTTCATCTACAAGGTGAAGCTGCGCGGCACCAAC
TTCCCCTCCGACGGCCCCGTAATGCAGAAGAAGACCATGGGCTGGGAGGCCTCCTCCGAGCGGATGTACC
CCGAGGACGGCGCCCTGAAGGGCGAGATCAAGCAGAGGCTGAAGCTGAAGGACGGCGGCCACTACGACGC
TGAGGTCAAGACCACCTACAAGGCCAAGAAGCCCGTGCAGCTGCCCGGCGCCTACAACGTCAACATCAAG
TTGGACATCACCTCCCACAACGAGGACTACACCATCGTGGAACAGTACGAACGCGCCGAGGGCCGCCACT
CCACCGGCGGCATGGCCAGATTCGGTCGGCGCAGGAGACGGCGCATTAGGTTCAGATGGGTAATTATGTA
AGCGGCCGCGACTCTAGATCATAATCAGCCATACCACATTTGTAGAGGTTTTACTTGCTTTAAAAAACCT
CCCACACCTCCCCCTGAACCTGAAACATAAAATGAATGCAATTGTTGTTGTTAACTTGTTTATTGCAGCT
TATAATGGTTACAAATAAAGCAATAGCATCACAAATTTCACAAATAAAGCATTTTTTTCACTGCATTCTA
GTTGTGGTTTGTCCAAACTCATCAATGTATCTTAAGGCGTAAATTGTAAGCGTTAATATTTTGTTAAAAT
TCGCGTTAAATTTTTGTTAAATCAGCTCATTTTTTAACCAATAGGCCGAAATCGGCAAAATCCCTTATAA
ATCAAAAGAATAGACCGAGATAGGGT
[37 nt withheld, positions 2477-2513]
AAAGAACGTGGACTCCAACGTCAAAGG
[49 nt withheld, positions 2541-2589]
T
[91 nt withheld, positions 2591-2681]
G
[124 nt withheld, positions 2683-2806]
CAGGTGGCACTTTTCGGGGAAATGTGCGCGGAACCCCTATTTGTTTATTTTTCTAAATACATTCAAATAT
GTATCCGCTCATGAGACAATAACCCTGATAAATGCTTCAATAATATTGAAAAAGGAAGAGTCCTGAGGCG
GAAAGAACCAGCTGTGGAATGTGTGTCAGTTAGGGTGTGGAAAGTCCCCAGGCTCCCCAGCAGGCAGAAG
TATGCAAAGCATGCATCTCAATTAGTCAGCAACCAGGTGTGGAAAGTCCCCAGGCTCCCCAGCAGGCAGA
AGTATGCAAAGCATGCATCTCAATTAGTCAGCAACCATAGTCCCGCCCCTAACTCCGCCCATCCCGCCCC
TAACTCCGCCCAGTTCCGCCCATTCTCCGCCCCATGGCTGACTAATTTTTTTTATTTATGCAGAGGCCGA
GGCCGCCTCGGCCTCTGAGCTATTCCAGAAGTAGTGAGGAGGCTTTTTTGGAGGCCTAGGCTTTTGCAAA
GATCGATCAAGAGACAGGATGAGGATCGTTTCGCATGATTGAACAAGATGGATTGCACGCAGGTTCTCCG
GCCGCTTGGGTGGAGAGGCTATTCGGCTATGACTGGGCACAACAGACAATCGGCTGCTCTGATGCCGCCG
TGTTCCGGCTGTCAGCGCAGGGGCGCCCGGTTCTTTTTGTCAAGACCGACCTGTCCGGTGCCCTGAATGA
ACTGCAAGACGAGGCAGCGCGGCTATCGTGGCTGGCCACGACGGGCGTTCCTTGCGCAGCTGTGCTCGAC
GTTGTCACTGAAGCGGGAAGGGACTGGCTGCTATTGGGCGAAGTGCCGGGGCAGGATCTCCTGTCATCTC
ACCTTGCTCCTGCCGAGAAAGTATCCATCATGGCTGATGCAATGCGGCGGCTGCATACGCTTGATCCGGC
TACCTGCCCATTCGACCACCAAGCGAAACATCGCATCGAGCGAGCACGTACTCGGATGGAAGCCGGTCTT
GTCGATCAGGATGATCTGGACGAAGAGCATCAGGGGCTCGCGCCAGCCGAACTGTTCGCCAGGCTCAAGG
CGAGCATGCCCGACGGCGAGGATCTCGTCGTGACCCATGGCGATGCCTGCTTGCCGAATATCATGGTGGA
AAATGGCCGCTTTTCTGGATTCATCGACTGTGGCCGGCTGGGTGTGGCGGACCGCTATCAGGACATAGCG
TTGGCTACCCGTGATATTGCTGAAGAGCTTGGCGGCGAATGGGCTGACCGCTTCCTCGTGCTTTACGGTA
TCGCCGCTCCCGATTCGCAGCGCATCGCCTTCTATCGCCTTCTTGACGAGTTCTTCTGAGCGGGACTCTG
GGGTTCGAAATGACCGACCAAGCGACGCCCAACCTGCCATCACGAGATTTCGATTCCACCGCCGCCTTCT
ATGAAAGGTTGGGCTTCGGAATCGTTTTCCGGGACGCCGGCTGGATGATCCTCCAGCGCGGGGATCTCAT
GCTGGAGTTCTTCGCCCACCCTAGGGGGAGGCTAACTGAAACACGGAAGGAGACAATACCGGAAGGAACC
CGCGCTATGACGGCAATAAAAAGACAGAATAAAACGCACGGTGTTGGGTCGTTTGTTCATAAACGCGGGG
TTCGGTCCCAGGGCTGGCACTCTGTCGATACCCCACCGAGACCCCATTGGGGCCAATACGCCCGCGTTTC
TTCCTTTTCCCCACCCCACCCCCCAAGTTCGGGTGAAGGCCCAGGGCTCGCAGCCAACGTCGGGGCGGCA
GGCCCTGCCATAGCCTCAGGTTACTCATATATACTTTAGATTGATTTAAAACTTCATTTTTAATTTAAAA
GGATCTAGGTGAAGATCCTTTTTGATAATCTCATGACCAAAATCCCTTAACGTGAGTTTTCGTTCCACTG
AGCGTCAGACCCCGTAGAAAAGATCAAAGGATCTTCTTGAGATCCTTTTTTTCTGCGCGTAATCTGCTGC
TTGCAAACAAAAAAACCACCGCTACCAGCGGTGGTTTGTTTGCCGGATCAAGAGCTACCAACTCTTTTTC
CGAAGGTAACTGGCTTCAGCAGAGCGCAGATACCAAATACTGTTCTTCTAGTGTAGCCGTAGTTAGGCCA
CCACTTCAAGAACTCTGTAGCACCGCCTACATACCTCGCTCTGCTAATCCTGTTACCAGTGGCTGCTGCC
AGTGGCGATAAGTCGTGTCTTACCGGGTTGGACTCAAGACGATAGTTACCGGATAAGGCGCAGCGGTCGG
GCTGAACGGGGGGTTCGTGCACACAGCCCAGCTTGGAGCGAACGACCTACACCGAACTGAGATACCTACA
GCGTGAGCTATGAGAAAGCGCCACGCTTCCCGAAGGGAGAAAGGCGGACAGGTATCCGGTAAGCGGCAGG
GTCGGAACAGGAGAGCGCACGAGGGAGCTTCCAGGGGGAAACGCCTGGTATCTTTATAGTCCTGTCGGGT
TTCGCCACCTCTGACTTGAGCGTCGATTTTTGTGATGCTCGTCAGGGGGGCGGAGCCTATGGAAAAACGC
CAGCAACGCGGCCTTTTTACGGTTCCTGGCCTTTTGCTGGCCTTTTGCTCACATGTTCTTTCCTGCGTTA
TCCCCTGATTCTGTGGATAACCGTATTACCGCCATGCAT
Features (pLannotate 1.2.2; 15 found; start..end, strand, type, name):
     61..364     +  enhancer       CMV enhancer: human cytomegalovirus immediate early enhancer
    365..568     +  promoter       CMV promoter: human cytomegalovirus (CMV) immediate early promoter
    591..634     +  misc_feature   MCS (fragment): multiple cloning site
    683..1366    +  CDS            mVenus: mVenus is a basic (constitutively fluorescent) yellow fluorescent protein published in 2006, derived from Aequorea victoria. It is reported to be a rapidly-maturing monomer with moderate acid sensitivity.
   1355..2044    +  CDS            mCherry: mCherry is a basic (constitutively fluorescent) red fluorescent protein published in 2004, derived from Discosoma sp.. It is reported to be a very rapidly-maturing monomer with low acid sensitivity.
   2117..2200    +  CDS            large T antigen (fragment): large T antigen from SV40 (simian virus 40)
   2223..2344    +  polyA_signal   SV40 poly(A) signal: SV40 polyadenylation signal
   2378..2806    -  rep_origin     f1 ori (sequence partly withheld): f1 bacteriophage origin of replication; arrow indicates direction of (+) strand synthesis
   2833..2937    +  promoter       AmpR promoter: bla
   2939..3296    +  promoter       SV40 promoter: SV40 enhancer and early promoter
   3331..4125    +  CDS            NeoR/KanR: aminoglycoside phosphotransferase from Tn5; aph(3')-II (or nptII); confers resistance to neomycin, kanamycin, and G418 (Geneticin®)
   4146..4298    +  CDS            ble (fragment): BLE_KLEPN - Experimental evidence at protein level: Swiss-Prot protein existence level 1. Binding protein with a strong affinity to the bleomycin family of antibiotics. Binds to CL990; an antimitotic-antibiotic compound. From Klebsiella pneumoniae.
   4357..4404    +  polyA_signal   HSV TK poly(A) signal: herpes simplex virus thymidine kinase polyadenylation signal (Cole and Stacy, 1985)
   4495..4511    -  polyA_signal   bGH poly(A) signal (fragment): bovine growth hormone polyadenylation signal
   4733..5321    +  rep_origin     ori: high-copy-number ColE1/pMB1/pBR322/pUC origin of replication
