[The description below was written by a language model from this plasmid's Addgene catalogue record and pLannotate feature annotations shown in this document.]
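Description:
MCS+ is a mammalian expression plasmid encoding a genetically encoded FRET sensor that reports the electrostatic potential at the inner leaflet of the plasma membrane in live cells. The catalogue lists the backbone as pcDNA 3, but the annotated layout (kanamycin selection, an AmpR promoter followed by the SV40 promoter driving NeoR/KanR, an HSV TK poly(A) signal, and an SV40 poly(A) after the insert) is more typical of an EGFP-N/C-style vector, so the backbone attribution should be treated with some caution. The sequenced record is 5,435 nt, close to the stated 5,420 bp. The plasmid replicates in E. coli from a high-copy ColE1/pUC-type origin and also carries an f1 origin. The Tn5 aminoglycoside phosphotransferase gives kanamycin resistance in bacteria and can allow G418 selection in mammalian cells.

The payload is driven by the CMV immediate early enhancer and promoter and terminated by the SV40 polyadenylation signal. According to the insert description, it consists of the Lck10 membrane-anchoring motif, Venus, mCherry and a stretch of positively charged amino acids. The feature table detects mVenus and mCherry as adjacent coding sequences. The short Lck10 segment and the polybasic tail are not annotated as such, although unannotated space upstream of mVenus and downstream of mCherry could accommodate them. In such a design, the N-terminal anchor would tether the protein to the membrane while the cationic tail associates with negatively charged lipids. This would change the donor-acceptor geometry, and therefore the FRET efficiency between mVenus and mCherry, as membrane charge varies. The short "large T antigen", ble and bGH poly(A) fragment hits are probably incidental partial matches rather than functional elements.
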