Addgene plasmid #90412: MCS+
Purpose: A FRET sensor that report the electric potential at the inner leaflet of cell plasma membrane
Depositing lab: Katharina Gaus. Publication: A FRET sensor enables quantitative measurements of membrane charges in live cells. Ma Y, Yamamoto Y, Nicovich PR, Goyette J, Rossy J, Gooding JJ, Gaus K. Nat Biotechnol. 2017 Mar 13. doi: 10.1038/nbt.3828. PubMed 28288102.
Backbone
  Vector backbone: pcDNA 3
  Total vector size (bp): 5420
  Vector type: Mammalian Expression
Growth in bacteria
  Bacterial resistance: Kanamycin, 50 μg/mL
  Growth temperature: 37°C
  Growth strain: DH5alpha
  Copy number: High Copy
Gene/Insert
  Gene/Insert name: Lck10+ Venus+mcherry+ strech of positively charged amino acids
Terms and licenses: Academic/Nonprofit Terms; Industry Terms: Not Available to Industry
How to cite: MCS+ was a gift from Katharina Gaus (Addgene plasmid # 90412 ; http://n2t.net/addgene:90412 ; RRID:Addgene_90412)
